>Addgene plasmid #106036 | Opto-GPR84 | addgene full sequence | sequence record 223844 | Addgene NGS Result
TCGACGGATCGGGAGATCTCCCGATCCCCTATGGTGCACTCTCAGTACAATCTGCTCTGATGCCGCATAG
TTAAGCCAGTATCTGCTCCCTGCTTGTGTGTTGGAGGTCGCTGAGTAGTGCGCGAGCAAAATTTAAGCTA
CAACAAGGCAAGGCTTGACCGACAATTGCATGAAGAATCTGCTTAGGGTTAGGCGTTTTGCGCTGCTTCG
CGATGTACGGGCCAGATATACGCGTTGACATTGATTATTGACTAGTTATTAATAGTAATCAATTACGGGG
TCATTAGTTCATAGCCCATATATGGAGTTCCGCGTTACATAACTTACGGTAAATGGCCCGCCTGGCTGAC
CGCCCAACGACCCCCGCCCATTGACGTCAATAATGACGTATGTTCCCATAGTAACGCCAATAGGGACTTT
CCATTGACGTCAATGGGTGGAGTATTTACGGTAAACTGCCCACTTGGCAGTACATCAAGTGTATCATATG
CCAAGTACGCCCCCTATTGACGTCAATGACGGTAAATGGCCCGCCTGGCATTATGCCCAGTACATGACCT
TATGGGACTTTCCTACTTGGCAGTACATCTACGTATTAGTCATCGCTATTACCATGGTGATGCGGTTTTG
GCAGTACATCAATGGGCGTGGATAGCGGTTTGACTCACGGGGATTTCCAAGTCTCCACCCCATTGACGTC
AATGGGAGTTTGTTTTGGCACCAAAATCAACGGGACTTTCCAAAATGTCGTAACAACTCCGCCCCATTGA
CGCAAATGGGCGGTAGGCGTGTACGGTGGGAGGTCTATATAAGCAGAGCTCTCTGGCTAACTAGAGAACC
CACTGCTTACTGGCTTATCGAAATTAATACGACTCACTATAGGGAGACACAAGCTGGCTAGCGTTTAAAC
GGGCCCTCTAGACTCGAGCACCATGAAAACGATCATCGCCCTGAGCTACATCTTCTGCCTGGTATTCGCC
ATGTACACCGATATAGAGATGAACAGGCTGGGAAAGGATAGCCTCATGAACGGGACCGAGGGCCCAAACT
TCTACGTGCCTTTCTCCAACAAGACGGGCGTGGTGCGCAGCCCCTTCGAGGCCCCGCAGTACTACCTGGC
GGAGCCATGGCAGTTCTCCATGCTGGCCGCCTACATGTTCCTGCTGATCATGCTTGGCTTCCCCATCAAC
TTCCTCACGCTGTACGTCTTGGCCATCCAGCCCAAGCTCCGTACCCGACTCAACTACATCCTGCTCAACC
TGGCCGTGGCCGACCTCTTCATGGTGTTCGGGGGCTTCACCACCACCCTCTACACCTCTCTGCACGGGTA
CTTCGTCTTTGGGCCCACGGGCTGCAACCTGGAGGGCTTCTTTGCCACCTTGGGCGGTGAAATTGCACTG
TGGTCCTTGGTGGTCCTGGCCATCGAGCGGTACGTGGTGGTGGCCCACCCTAAGCTTTTTCCCCAAGTTT
TCAGTGCCAAGGGGGCCATCATGGGCGTCGCCTTCACCTGGGTCATGGCTCTGGCCTGTGCCGCGCCCCC
CCTCGTCGGCTGGTCCAGGTACATCCCGGAGGGCATGCAGTGCTCGTGCGGGATTGACTACTACACGCCC
CACGAGGAAACCAACAATGAGTCGTTCGTCATCTACATGTTCGTGGTCCACTTCATCATCCCCCTGATTG
TCATATTCTTCTGCTACGGACTCATCCACCGCCAGGTCAAACGAGCAGCACAGGCACTGGACCAATACAA
GTTGCGACAGGCAAGCATCCACTCCAACCATGTGGCCAGGACTGATGAGGCCATGCCTGGTCGTTTCCAG
GAGCTGGACAGCAGGTTAGCATCAGGAGGACCCAGTGAGGGGATTTCATCTGAGCCAGTCAGTGCTGCCA
CCACCCAGACCCTGGAAGGGGACTCATCAGAAGTGGGAGATCAGATCAACAGCAAGAGAGCAAAGCAGAT
GGCAGAGAAAAGCCCTCCAGAAGCATCTGCCAAAGCCCAGCCAATTAAAGGAGCCAGAAGGGCTCCGGAT
TCTTCATCGGAATTTGGGAAGGTGACTCGCATGGTGATCATCATGGTCATCGCTTTCCTAATCTGCTGGC
TGCCCTACGCTGGGGTGGCGTTCTACATCTTCACCCATCAGGGCTCTGACTTTGGCCCCATCTTCATGAC
CATCCCGGCTTTCTTTGCCAAGACTTCTGCCGTCTACAACCCCGTCATCTACATCATGATGAACAAGCAG
TTCCGCCAAGCATATGGCTCCATTTTAAAAAGAGGGCCCCGGAGTTTCCATAGGCTCCATACAGAAACCA
GCCAAGTGGCGCCTGCCTAAGAATTCCACCACACTGGACTAGTGGATCCGAGCTCGGTACCAAGCTTAAG
TTTAAACCGCTGATCAGCCTCGACTGTGCCTTCTAGTTGCCAGCCATCTGTTGTTTGCCCCTCCCCCGTG
CCTTCCTTGACCCTGGAAGGTGCCACTCCCACTGTCCTTTCCTAATAAAATGAGGAAATTGCATCGCATT
GTCTGAGTAGGTGTCATTCTATTCTGGGGGGTGGGGTGGGGCAGGACAGCAAGGGGGAGGATTGGGAAGA
GAATAGCAGGCATGCTGGGGATGCGGTGGGCTCTATGGCTTCTGAGGCGGAAAGAACCAGCTGGGGCTCT
AGGGGGTATCCCC
[124 nt withheld, positions 2674-2797]
C
[91 nt withheld, positions 2799-2889]
A
[49 nt withheld, positions 2891-2939]
CCTTTGACGTTGGAGTCCACGTTCTTT
[37 nt withheld, positions 2967-3003]
ACCCTATCTCGGTCTATTCTTTTGATTTATAAGGGATTTTGCCGATTTCGGCCTATTGGTTAAAAAATGA
GCTGATTTAACAAAAATTTAACGCGAATTAATTCTGTGGAATGTGTGTCAGTTAGGGTGTGGAAAGTCCC
CAGGCTCCCCAGCAGGCAGAAGTATGCAAAGCATGCATCTCAATTAGTCAGCAACCAGGTGTGGAAAGTC
CCCAGGCTCCCCAGCAGGCAGAAGTATGCAAAGCATGCATCTCAATTAGTCAGCAACCATAGTCCCGCCC
CTAACTCCGCCCATCCCGCCCCTAACTCCGCCCAGTTCCGCCCATTCTCCGCCCCATGGCTGACTAATTT
TTTTTATTTATGCAGAGGCCGAGGCCGCCTCTGCCTCTGAGCTATTCCAGAAGTAGTGAGGAGGCTTTTT
TGGAGGCCTAGGCTTTTGCAAAAAGCTCCCGGGAGCTTGTATATCCATTTTCGGATCTGATCAAGAGACA
GGATGAGGATCGTTTCGCATGATTGAACAAGATGGATTGCACGCAGGTTCTCCGGCCGCTTGGGTGGAGA
GGCTATTCGGCTATGACTGGGCACAACAGACAATCGGCTGCTCTGATGCCGCCGTGTTCCGGCTGTCAGC
GCAGGGGCGCCCGGTTCTTTTTGTCAAGACCGACCTGTCCGGTGCCCTGAATGAACTGCAGGACGAGGCA
GCGCGGCTATCGTGGCTGGCCACGACGGGCGTTCCTTGCGCAGCTGTGCTCGACGTTGTCACTGAAGCGG
GAAGGGACTGGCTGCTATTGGGCGAAGTGCCGGGGCAGGATCTCCTGTCATCTCACCTTGCTCCTGCCGA
GAAAGTATCCATCATGGCTGATGCAATGCGGCGGCTGCATACGCTTGATCCGGCTACCTGCCCATTCGAC
CACCAAGCGAAACATCGCATCGAGCGAGCACGTACTCGGATGGAAGCCGGTCTTGTCGATCAGGATGATC
TGGACGAAGAACATCAGGGGCTCGCGCCAGCCGAACTGTTCGCCAGGCTCAAGGCGCGCATGCCCGACGG
CGAGGATCTCGTCGTGACCCATGGCGATGCCTGCTTGCCGAATATCATGGTGGAAAATGGCCGCTTTTCT
GGATTCATCGACTGTGGCCGGCTGGGTGTGGCGGACCGCTATCAGGACATAGCGTTGGCTACCCGTGATA
TTGCTGAAGAACTTGGCGGCGAATGGGCTGACCGCTTCCTCGTGCTTTACGGTATCGCCGCTCCCGATTC
GCAGCGCATCGCCTTCTATCGCCTTCTTGACGAGTTCTTCTGAGCGGGACTCTGGGGTTCGAAATGACCG
ACCAAGCGACGCCCAACCTGCCATCACGAGATTTCGATTCCACCGCCGCCTTCTATGAAAGGTTGGGCTT
CGGAATCGTTTTCCGGGACGCCGGCTGGATGATCCTCCAGCGCGGGGATCTCATGCTGGAGTTCTTCGCC
CACCCCAACTTGTTTATTGCAGCTTATAATGGTTACAAATAAAGCAATAGCATCACAAATTTCACAAATA
AAGCATTTTTTTCACTGCATTCTAGTTGTGGTTTGTCCAAACTCATCAATGTATCTTATCATGTCTGTAT
ACCGTCGACCTCTAGCTAGAGCTTGGCGTAATCATGGTCATAGCTGTTTCCTGTGTGAAATTGTTATCCG
CTCACAATTCCACACAACATACGAGCCGGAAGCATAAAGTGTAAAGCCTGGGGTGCCTAATGAGTGAGCT
AACTCACATTAATTGCGTTGCGCTCACTGCCCGCTTTCCAGTCGGGAAACCTGTCGTGCCAGCTGCATTA
ATGAATCGGCCAACGCGCGGGGAGAGGCGGTTTGCGTATTGGGCGCTCTTGCGCTTCCTCGCTCACTGAC
TCGCTGCGCTCGGTCGTTCGGCTGCGGCGAGCGGTATCAGCTCACTCAAAGGCGGTAATACGGTTATCCA
CAGAATCAGGGGATAACGCAGGAAAGAACATGTGAGCAAAAGGCCAGCAAAAGGCCAGGAACCGTAAAAA
GGCCGCGTTGCTGGCGTTTTTCCATAGGCTCCGCCCCCCTGACGAGCATCACAAAAATCGACGCTCAAGT
CAGAGGTGGCGAAACCCGACAGGACTATAAAGATACCAGGCGTTTCCCCCTGGAAGCTCCCTCGTGCGCT
CTCCTGTTCCGACCCTGCCGCTTACCGGATACCTGTCCGCCTTTCTCCCTTCGGGAAGCGTGGCGCTTTC
TCATAGCTCACGCTGTAGGTATCTCAGTTCGGTGTAGGTCGTTCGCTCCAAGCTGGGCTGTGTGCACGAA
CCCCCCGTTCAGCCCGACCGCTGCGCCTTATCCGGTAACTATCGTCTTGAGTCCAACCCGGTAAGACACG
ACTTATCGCCACTGGCAGCAGCCACTGGTAACAGGATTAGCAGAGCGAGGTATGTAGGCGGTGCTACAGA
GTTCTTGAAGTGGTGGCCTAACTACGGCTACACTAGAAGAACAGTATTTGGTATCTGCGCTCTGCTGAAG
CCAGTTACCTTCGGAAAAAGAGTTGGTAGCTCTTGATCCGGCAAACAAACCACCGCTGGTAGCGGTGGTT
TTTTTGTTTGCAAGCAGCAGATTACGCGCAGAAAAAAAGGATCTCAAGAAGATCCTTTGATCTTTTCTAC
GGGGTCTGACGCTCAGTGGAACGAAAACTCACGTTAAGGGATTTTGGTCATGAGATTATCAAAAAGGATC
TTCACCTAGATCCTTTTAAATTAAAAATGAAGTTTTAAATCAATCTAAAGTATATATGAGTAAACTTGGT
CTGACAGTTACCAATGCTTAATCAGTGAGGCACCTATCTCAGCGATCTGTCTATTTCGTTCATCCATAGT
TGCCTGACTCCCCGTCGTGTAGATAACTACGATACGGGAGGGCTTACCATCTGGCCCCAGTGCTGCAATG
ATACCGCGGGACCCACGCTCACCGGCTCCAGATTTATCAGCAATAAACCAGCCAGCCGGAAGGGCCGAGC
GCAGAAGTGGTCCTGCAACTTTATCCGCCTCCATCCAGTCTATTAATTGTTGCCGGGAAGCTAGAGTAAG
TAGTTCGCCAGTTAATAGTTTGCGCAACGTTGTTGCCATTGCTACAGGCATCGTGGTGTCACGCTCGTCG
TTTGGTATGGCTTCATTCAGCTCCGGTTCCCAACGATCAAGGCGAGTTACATGATCCCCCATGTTGTGCA
AAAAAGCGGTTAGCTCCTTCGGTCCTCCGATCGTTGTCAGAAGTAAGTTGGCCGCAGTGTTATCACTCAT
GGTTATGGCAGCACTGCATAATTCTCTTACTGTCATGCCATCCGTAAGATGCTTTTCTGTGACTGGTGAG
TACTCAACCAAGTCATTCTGAGAATAGTGTATGCGGCGACCGAGTTGCTCTTGCCCGGCGTCAATACGGG
ATAATACCGCGCCACATAGCAGAACTTTAAAAGTGCTCATCATTGGAAAACGTTCTTCGGGGCGAAAACT
CTCAAGGATCTTACCACTGTTGAGATCCAGTTCGATGTAACCCACTCGTGCACCCAACTGATCTTCAGCA
TCTTTTACTTTCACCAGCGTTTCTGGGTGAGCAAAAACAGGAAGGCAAAATGCCGCAAAAAAGGGAATAA
GGGCGACACGGAAATGTTGAATACTCATACTCTTCCTTTTTCAATATTATTGAAGCATTTATCAGGGTTA
TTGTCTCATGAGCGGATACATATTTGAATGTATTTAGAAAAATAAACAAATAGGGGTTCCGCGCACATTT
CCCCGAAAAGTGCCACCTGACG
Features (pLannotate 1.2.2; 21 found; start..end, strand, type, name):
     30..82      -  misc_feature   bom (fragment): basis of mobility region from pBR322
    237..616     +  enhancer       CMV enhancer: human cytomegalovirus immediate early enhancer
    617..820     +  promoter       CMV promoter: human cytomegalovirus (CMV) immediate early promoter
    816..849     +  LTR            5' LTR (truncated) (fragment): truncated 5' long terminal repeat (LTR) from HIV-1
    865..883     +  promoter       T7 promoter: promoter for bacteriophage T7 RNA polymerase
   1026..2327    +  CDS            RHO: OPSD_BOVIN - Experimental evidence at protein level: Swiss-Prot protein existence level 1. Photoreceptor required for image-forming vision at low light intensity. Required for photoreceptor cell viability after birth (By similarity). Light-induced isomerization of 11-cis to all-trans retinal triggers a conformational change that activates signaling via G- proteins (PubMed:10926528, PubMed:12044163, PubMed:11972040, PubMed:16908857, PubMed:16586416, PubMed:17060607, PubMed:17449675, PubMed:18818650, PubMed:21389983, PubMed:22198838, PubMed:23579341, PubMed:25205354, PubMed:27458239). Subsequent
   1041..1079    +  CDS            opsin tag: segment of bovine rhodopsin containing a signal for N-linked glycosylation (Favaloro et al., 2008) The asparagine in the NKT tripeptide will be glycosylated if this sequence is exposed to the ER lumen.
   2404..2515    +  polyA_signal   bGH poly(A) signal: bovine growth hormone polyadenylation signal
   2632..2653    +  promoter       SV40 promoter (fragment): SV40 enhancer and early promoter
   2674..3102    +  rep_origin     f1 ori (sequence partly withheld): f1 bacteriophage origin of replication; arrow indicates direction of (+) strand synthesis
   3116..3445    +  promoter       SV40 promoter: SV40 enhancer and early promoter
   3512..4303    +  CDS            neo: KKA2_KLEPN - Also known as kan, nptII. Experimental evidence at protein level: Swiss-Prot protein existence level 1. Resistance to kanamycin, neomycin, paromomycin, ribostamycin, butirosin and gentamicin B. From Klebsiella pneumoniae.
   4327..4485    +  CDS            ble (fragment): BLE_KLEPN - Experimental evidence at protein level: Swiss-Prot protein existence level 1. Binding protein with a strong affinity to the bleomycin family of antibiotics. Binds to CL990; an antimitotic-antibiotic compound. From Klebsiella pneumoniae.
   4480..4601    +  polyA_signal   SV40 poly(A) signal: SV40 polyadenylation signal
   4674..4690    -  protein_bind   lac operator: The lac repressor binds to the lac operator to inhibit transcription in E. coli. This inhibition can be relieved by adding lactose or isopropyl-β-D-thiogalactopyranoside (IPTG). lac repressor encoded by lacI
   4698..4728    -  promoter       lac promoter: promoter for the E. coli lac operon
   4743..4764    -  protein_bind   CAP binding site: CAP binding activates transcription in the presence of cAMP. E. coli catabolite activator protein
   4777..4869    -  CDS            lacI (fragment): lac repressor; lacI; The lac repressor binds to the lac operator to inhibit transcription in E. coli. This inhibition can be relieved by adding lactose or isopropyl-β-D-thiogalactopyranoside (IPTG).
   5052..5640    -  rep_origin     ori: high-copy-number ColE1/pMB1/pBR322/pUC origin of replication
   5811..6671    -  CDS            AmpR: β-lactamase; bla; confers resistance to ampicillin, carbenicillin, and related antibiotics
   6672..6776    -  promoter       AmpR promoter: bla
