[The description below was written by a language model from this plasmid's Addgene catalogue record and pLannotate feature annotations shown in this document.]
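Description:
Opto-GPR84 is a mammalian expression plasmid built on the Invitrogen pcDNA3.1(-) backbone, about 6.8 kb in total according to the sequenced record. It is propagated in E. coli as a high-copy plasmid through a ColE1/pUC-type origin with ampicillin selection (AmpR under its own bla promoter), and also carries an f1 origin. For mammalian cells, an SV40 early promoter drives a neomycin phosphotransferase gene followed by an SV40 polyadenylation signal, allowing G418 selection of stable transfectants. Small annotated fragments such as the bom, lac promoter/operator, lacI, ble and truncated HIV-1 LTR hits appear to be backbone remnants or short similarity matches rather than functional parts.

The payload is a roughly 1.4 kb open reading frame encoding a chimeric G-protein-coupled receptor that combines bovine rhodopsin with human GPR84, an orphan class A receptor. It is transcribed from the CMV immediate-early enhancer/promoter and terminated by the bGH polyadenylation signal; a T7 promoter lies upstream of the insert. The annotation tool labels most of the coding region as bovine RHO, including the N-terminal opsin segment bearing an N-linked glycosylation signal, which is consistent with a rhodopsin-based scaffold. However, the record does not specify which receptor segments derive from GPR84. The chimera carries an N-terminal VSV-G epitope and a C-terminal rhodopsin 1D4 epitope, both useful for detecting the protein. The construct belongs to a set of light-activatable receptors made to functionalise human orphan GPCRs optically, so that light sensed by the rhodopsin portion can be used to study GPR84-type signalling in transfected mammalian cells. The depositor notes that the insert was assembled in two cloning steps and that the flanking sites cannot be used for subcloning.
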