Addgene plasmid #106036: Opto-GPR84
Purpose: Expression of a chimeric G-protein coupled receptor (Rhodopsin-GPR84; Opto-GPR84; D2)
Depositing lab: Harald Janovjak. Depositing organization: Institute of Science and Technology Austria (I.S.T. Austria). Publication: Optical functionalization of human Class A orphan G-protein-coupled receptors. Morri M, Sanchez-Romero I, Tichy AM, Kainrath S, Gerrard EJ, Hirschfeld PP, Schwarz J, Janovjak H. Nat Commun. 2018 May 16;9(1):1950. doi: 10.1038/s41467-018-04342-1. PubMed 29769519.
Backbone
  Vector backbone: pcDNA3.1-
  Backbone manufacturer: Invitrogen
  Backbone size w/o insert (bp): 5427
  Vector type: Mammalian Expression
  Selectable markers: Neomycin (select with G418)
Growth in bacteria
  Bacterial resistance: Ampicillin, 100 μg/mL
  Growth temperature: 37°C
  Growth strain: DH5alpha
  Copy number: High Copy
Gene/Insert
  Gene/Insert name: Opto-GPR84
  Species: H. sapiens (human), B. taurus (bovine)
  Insert size (bp): 1398
  Mutation: Chimeric receptor protein
  Entrez Gene: GPR84 (a.k.a. EX33, GPCR4)
  Promoter: CMV
  Tag / fusion protein: VSV-G (N terminal on insert); Rhodopsin-1D4 (C terminal on insert)
  Cloning method: Restriction Enzyme; 5′ cloning site unknown (unknown if destroyed); 3′ cloning site unknown (unknown if destroyed)
  Sequencing primers: 5′ CMV_F (CGCAAATGGGCGGTAGGCGTG); 3′ pcDNA_R (CAACAGATGGCTGGCAAC)
Terms and licenses: Academic/Nonprofit Terms; Industry Terms: Not Available to Industry
Depositor comments: two step cloning; 5' and 3' sites cannot be used for (sub)cloning
How to cite: Opto-GPR84 was a gift from Harald Janovjak (Addgene plasmid # 106036 ; http://n2t.net/addgene:106036 ; RRID:Addgene_106036)
