>Addgene plasmid #106036 | Opto-GPR84 | depositor partial sequence | sequence record 200799 | Opto-GPR84
ATGAAAACGATCATCGCCCTGAGCTACATCTTCTGCCTGGTATTCGCCATGTACACCGATATAGAGATGA
ACAGGCTGGGAAAGGATAGCCTCATGAACGGGACCGAGGGCCCAAACTTCTACGTGCCTTTCTCCAACAA
GACGGGCGTGGTGCGCAGCCCCTTCGAGGCCCCGCAGTACTACCTGGCGGAGCCATGGCAGTTCTCCATG
CTGGCCGCCTACATGTTCCTGCTGATCATGCTTGGCTTCCCCATCAACTTCCTCACGCTGTACGTCTTGG
CCATCCAGCCCAAGCTCCGTACCCGACTCAACTACATCCTGCTCAACCTGGCCGTGGCCGACCTCTTCAT
GGTGTTCGGGGGCTTCACCACCACCCTCTACACCTCTCTGCACGGGTACTTCGTCTTTGGGCCCACGGGC
TGCAACCTGGAGGGCTTCTTTGCCACCTTGGGCGGTGAAATTGCACTGTGGTCCTTGGTGGTCCTGGCCA
TCGAGCGGTACGTGGTGGTGGCCCACCCTAAGCTTTTTCCCCAAGTTTTCAGTGCCAAGGGGGCCATCAT
GGGCGTCGCCTTCACCTGGGTCATGGCTCTGGCCTGTGCCGCGCCCCCCCTCGTCGGCTGGTCCAGGTAC
ATCCCGGAGGGCATGCAGTGCTCGTGCGGGATTGACTACTACACGCCCCACGAGGAAACCAACAATGAGT
CGTTCGTCATCTACATGTTCGTGGTCCACTTCATCATCCCCCTGATTGTCATATTCTTCTGCTACGGACT
CATCCACCGCCAGGTCAAACGAGCAGCACAGGCACTGGACCAATACAAGTTGCGACAGGCAAGCATCCAC
TCCAACCATGTGGCCAGGACTGATGAGGCCATGCCTGGTCGTTTCCAGGAGCTGGACAGCAGGTTAGCAT
CAGGAGGACCCAGTGAGGGGATTTCATCTGAGCCAGTCAGTGCTGCCACCACCCAGACCCTGGAAGGGGA
CTCATCAGAAGTGGGAGATCAGATCAACAGCAAGAGAGCAAAGCAGATGGCAGAGAAAAGCCCTCCAGAA
GCATCTGCCAAAGCCCAGCCAATTAAAGGAGCCAGAAGGGCTCCGGATTCTTCATCGGAATTTGGGAAGG
TGACTCGCATGGTGATCATCATGGTCATCGCTTTCCTAATCTGCTGGCTGCCCTACGCTGGGGTGGCGTT
CTACATCTTCACCCATCAGGGCTCTGACTTTGGCCCCATCTTCATGACCATCCCGGCTTTCTTTGCCAAG
ACTTCTGCCGTCTACAACCCCGTCATCTACATCATGATGAACAAGCAGTTCCGCCAAGCATATGGCTCCA
TTTTAAAAAGAGGGCCCCGGAGTTTCCATAGGCTCCATACAGAAACCAGCCAAGTGGCGCCTGCCTAA
